Addgene plasmid #214072: LRTi
Purpose: Luminescent reporter system to measure EJC-enhanced NMD activity. No intron in 5'UTR
Depositing lab: Sujatha Jagannathan. Depositing organization: University of Colorado Denver and Anschutz Medical Campus. Publication: A system of reporters for comparative investigation of EJC-independent and EJC-enhanced nonsense-mediated mRNA decay. Kolakada D, Campbell AE, Galvis LB, Li Z, Lore M, Jagannathan S. Nucleic Acids Res. 2024 Feb 20:gkae121. doi: 10.1093/nar/gkae121. PubMed 38375914.
Backbone
  Vector backbone: pRD_RIPE
  Vector type: Mammalian Expression
Growth in bacteria
  Bacterial resistance: Ampicillin, 100 μg/mL
  Growth temperature: 37°C
  Growth strain: DH5alpha
  Copy number: High Copy
Gene/Insert
  Gene/Insert name: Firefly luciferase
  Mutation: Linker sequence present between firefly luciferase and GFP
Terms and licenses: Academic/Nonprofit Terms; Industry Terms: Not Available to Industry
Depositor comments: Please visit https://doi.org/10.1101/2023.11.14.567061 for bioRxiv preprint.
How to cite: LRTi was a gift from Sujatha Jagannathan (Addgene plasmid # 214072 ; http://n2t.net/addgene:214072 ; RRID:Addgene_214072)
