[The description below was written by a language model from this plasmid's Addgene catalogue record and pLannotate feature annotations shown in this document.]
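Description:
LRTi is a mammalian expression plasmid built on the pRD_RIPE backbone that serves as a luminescent reporter for measuring EJC-enhanced nonsense-mediated mRNA decay (NMD). The record specifies that this version carries no intron in the 5'UTR. It is propagated in E. coli as a high-copy plasmid through a ColE1/pUC-type origin and is selected with ampicillin via the β-lactamase gene.

The payload sits between a loxP site and a lox2272 site. Because these two sites are incompatible with each other, this layout is typical of Cre recombinase-mediated cassette exchange into a matching genomic landing pad, although the record does not explicitly state that use. Inside the floxed region, two reporter units are transcribed in opposite directions from a central CMV-derived promoter region. On the forward strand, the CMV enhancer and promoter drive firefly luciferase, which is joined through a linker region containing FLAG- and V5-like tag matches to TagGFP2. An HA tag fragment follows, and the unit ends with an SV40-derived segment and an SV40 poly(A) signal. On the reverse strand, a minimal CMV promoter fragment drives Renilla luciferase, followed by a β-globin fragment and the rabbit β-globin poly(A) signal. This presumably lets one luciferase act as an internal normaliser for the other.

A puromycin N-acetyltransferase gene with a bGH poly(A) signal lies just inside the lox2272 site and has no annotated promoter of its own. The feature table does not annotate the 3'UTR intron or the termination codon context that would make the transcript NMD-sensitive, so which arm is the NMD target cannot be confirmed from the record. The plasmid belongs to a reporter set for comparing EJC-independent and EJC-enhanced NMD.
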