Features (pLannotate 1.2.2; 30 found; start..end, strand, type, name):
      1..589     +  rep_origin     ori: high-copy-number ColE1/pMB1/pBR322/pUC origin of replication
    772..864     +  CDS            lacI (fragment): lac repressor; lacI; The lac repressor binds to the lac operator to inhibit transcription in E. coli. This inhibition can be relieved by adding lactose or isopropyl-β-D-thiogalactopyranoside (IPTG).
    877..898     +  protein_bind   CAP binding site: CAP binding activates transcription in the presence of cAMP. E. coli catabolite activator protein
    913..943     +  promoter       lac promoter: promoter for the E. coli lac operon
    951..967     +  protein_bind   lac operator: The lac repressor binds to the lac operator to inhibit transcription in E. coli. This inhibition can be relieved by adding lactose or isopropyl-β-D-thiogalactopyranoside (IPTG). lac repressor encoded by lacI
   1012..1030    +  promoter       T3 promoter: promoter for bacteriophage T3 RNA polymerase
   1049..1170    -  polyA_signal   SV40 poly(A) signal: SV40 polyadenylation signal
   1183..1216    +  protein_bind   loxP: Cre-mediated recombination occurs in the 8-bp core sequence (GCATACAT). Cre recombinase
   1448..1503    -  polyA_signal   β-globin poly(A) signal: rabbit β-globin polyadenylation signal (Gil and Proudfoot, 1987)
   1574..1639    -  CDS            HBB (fragment): HBB_PONPY - Experimental evidence at transcript level: Swiss-Prot protein existence level 2. Involved in oxygen transport from the lung to the various peripheral tissues. From Pongo pygmaeus (Bornean orangutan).
   1645..2577    -  CDS            Rluc: luciferase from the anthozoan coelenterate Renilla reniformis (sea pansy)
   2664..2698    -  promoter       minimal CMV promoter (fragment): human cytomegalovirus (CMV) immediate early promoter
   2775..3078    +  enhancer       CMV enhancer: human cytomegalovirus immediate early enhancer
   3079..3282    +  promoter       CMV promoter: human cytomegalovirus (CMV) immediate early promoter
   3325..3350    +  CDS            13xMyc (fragment): 13 tandem Myc epitope tags
   3353..5001    +  CDS            luciferase (fragment): firefly luciferase; luc+; enhanced luc+ version of the luciferase gene
   5101..5121    +  CDS            FLAG (fragment): FLAG® epitope tag, followed by an enterokinase cleavage site
   5176..5217    +  CDS            V5 tag: epitope tag from simian virus 5
   5218..6018    +  CDS            TagGFP2: TagGFP2 is a basic (constitutively fluorescent) green fluorescent protein published in 2008, derived from Aequorea macrodactyla. It is reported to be a very rapidly-maturing monomer with low acid sensitivity.
   6019..6045    +  CDS            3xHA (fragment): three tandem HA epitope tags
   6079..6163    +  CDS            large T antigen (fragment): large T antigen from SV40 (simian virus 40)
   6186..6307    +  polyA_signal   SV40 poly(A) signal: SV40 polyadenylation signal
   6403..6514    -  polyA_signal   bGH poly(A) signal: bovine growth hormone polyadenylation signal
   6541..6606    -  CDS            dmpM (fragment): DMPM_STRAD - Protein inferred from homology: Swiss-Prot protein existence level 3. From Streptomyces alboniger.
   6656..7255    -  CDS            PuroR: puromycin N-acetyltransferase; pac from Streptomyces alboniger; confers resistance to puromycin
   7260..7293    +  protein_bind   lox2272: Cre-mediated recombination occurs in the 8-bp core sequence (GGATACTT). lox2272 sites are compatible with each other, but incompatible with loxP or loxN sites (Lee and Saito, 1988). Cre recombinase
   7398..7414    +  polyA_signal   bGH poly(A) signal (fragment): bovine growth hormone polyadenylation signal
   7505..7553    -  polyA_signal   HSV TK poly(A) signal: herpes simplex virus thymidine kinase polyadenylation signal (Cole and Stacy, 1985)
   7626..7730    +  promoter       AmpR promoter: bla
   7731..8591    +  CDS            AmpR: β-lactamase; bla; confers resistance to ampicillin, carbenicillin, and related antibiotics
>Addgene plasmid #214072 | LRTi | addgene full sequence | sequence record 423952 | Addgene NGS Result
TTGAGATCCTTTTTTTCTGCGCGTAATCTGCTGCTTGCAAACAAAAAAACCACCGCTACCAGCGGTGGTT
TGTTTGCCGGATCAAGAGCTACCAACTCTTTTTCCGAAGGTAACTGGCTTCAGCAGAGCGCAGATACCAA
ATACTGTTCTTCTAGTGTAGCCGTAGTTAGGCCACCACTTCAAGAACTCTGTAGCACCGCCTACATACCT
CGCTCTGCTAATCCTGTTACCAGTGGCTGCTGCCAGTGGCGATAAGTCGTGTCTTACCGGGTTGGACTCA
AGACGATAGTTACCGGATAAGGCGCAGCGGTCGGGCTGAACGGGGGGTTCGTGCACACAGCCCAGCTTGG
AGCGAACGACCTACACCGAACTGAGATACCTACAGCGTGAGCTATGAGAAAGCGCCACGCTTCCCGAAGG
GAGAAAGGCGGACAGGTATCCGGTAAGCGGCAGGGTCGGAACAGGAGAGCGCACGAGGGAGCTTCCAGGG
GGAAACGCCTGGTATCTTTATAGTCCTGTCGGGTTTCGCCACCTCTGACTTGAGCGTCGATTTTTGTGAT
GCTCGTCAGGGGGGCGGAGCCTATGGAAAAACGCCAGCAACGCGGCCTTTTTACGGTTCCTGGCCTTTTG
CTGGCCTTTTGCTCACATGTTCTTTCCTGCGTTATCCCCTGATTCTGTGGATAACCGTATTACCGCCTTT
GAGTGAGCTGATACCGCTCGCCGCAGCCGAACGACCGAGCGCAGCGAGTCAGTGAGCGAGGAAGCGGAAG
AGCGCCCAATACGCAAACCGCCTCTCCCCGCGCGTTGGCCGATTCATTAATGCAGCTGGCACGACAGGTT
TCCCGACTGGAAAGCGGGCAGTGAGCGCAACGCAATTAATGTGAGTTAGCTCACTCATTAGGCACCCCAG
GCTTTACACTTTATGCTTCCGGCTCGTATGTTGTGTGGAATTGTGAGCGGATAACAATTTCACACAGGAA
ACAGCTATGACCATGATTACGCCAAGCGCGCAATTAACCCTCACTAAAGGGAACAAAAGCTGGGTACCTA
AGATACATTGATGAGTTTGGACAAACCACAACTAGAATGCAGTGAAAAAAATGCTTTATTTGTGAAATTT
GTGATGCTATTGCTTTATTTGTAACCATTATAAGCTGCAATAAACAAGTTGACGGTATCGTAATAACTTC
GTATAGCATACATTATACGAAGTTATATGGATCCATATGCTAGCTCGACGCTCAGGTCGAGGGATCTTCA
TAAGAGAAGAGGGACAGCTATGACTGGGAGTAAGGAATGGACAGCAGGGGGCTGTTTCATATACTGATGA
CCTCTTTATAGCCACCTTTGTTCATGGCAGCCAGCATATGGCATATGTTGCCAAACTCTAAACCAAATAC
TCATTCTGATGTTTTAAATGATTTGCCCTCCCATATGTCCTTCCGAGTGAGAGACACAAAAAATTCCAAC
ACACTATTGCAATGAAAATAAATTTCCTTTATTAGCCAGAAGTCAGATGCTCAAGGGGCTTCATGATGTC
CCCATAATTTTTGGCAGAGGGAAAAAGATCTCAGTGGTATTTGTGAGCCAGGGCATTGGCCACACCAGCC
ACCACCTTCTGATAGGCAGCCTGCACCTGAGTGTTTATTGTTCATTTTTGAGAACTCGCTCAACGAACGA
TTTGATATATTTTCCCATTTCATCAGGTGCATCTTCTTGCGAAAAATGAAGACCTTTTACTTTGACAAAT
TCAGTATTAGGAAACTTCTTGGCACCTTCAACAATAGCATTGGAAAAGAATCCTGGGTCCGATTCAATAA
ACATTTTTGGTAAATCATCACTTGCACGTAGATAAGCATTATAATTCCTAACAATTTGTACAACGTCAGG
TTTACCACCTTTTACTAACGGGATTTCACGAGGCCATGATAATGTTGGACGACGAACTTCACCTTTCTCT
TTGAATGGTTCAAGATATGCTGCAAATTCTTCTGGTTCTAACTTTCTCATGATTTTTGATGGCAACATGG
TTTCCACGAAGAAGTTATTCTCCAAAACCATTTTTTCTCCTTCTTCAGATTTGATCAACGCAATATCTTC
TTCAATATCAGGCCATTCATCCCATGATTCAATCACATCTACTACACTTTCAGCGTGAACTATTGCTTTG
ATCTTATCTTGATGCTCATAGCTATAATGAAATGCCAAACAAGCACCCCAATCATGGCCGACAAAAATGA
TCTTCTTTGGTAAATTAAGAAGTTCAAACCATGCAGTAAGATATTTGTAATGATCAAGTAACCTATAAGA
ACCATTACCAGATTTGCCTGATTTGCCCATACCAATAAGGTCTGGTATAATACACCGCGCTACTGGCTCA
ATATGTGGCACAACATGTCGCCATAAATAAGAAGAGGCCGCGTTACCATGTAAAAAAATAACAGCATTTT
CTGCATGTTTTTCTGAATCATAATAATTAATAAATGAATCAAGAACATTCATTTGTTTACATCTGGCCCA
CCACTGCGGACCAGTTATCATCCGTTTCCTTTGTTCTGGATCATAAACTTTCGAAGTGTGGTGATGGTGA
TGATGATCCACCATGGTGGCGGTGGCGACCACGATCCTCATCCTGTCTCTGCGATCTGACGGTTCACTAA
ACGAGCTCTGCTTATATAGGCCTCCCACCGTACACGCCACCTCGACATACTCAGTAGTTATTAATAGTAA
TCAATTACGGGGTCATTAGTTCATAGCGAGGCTGCAGTCTACCGCGTTACATAACTTACGGTAAATGGCC
CGCCTGGCTGACCGCCCAACGACCCCCGCCCATTGACGTCAATAATGACGTATGTTCCCATAGTAACGCC
AATAGGGACTTTCCATTGACGTCAATGGGTGGAGTATTTACGGTAAACTGCCCACTTGGCAGTACATCAA
GTGTATCATATGCCAAGTACGCCCCCTATTGACGTCAATGACGGTAAATGGCCCGCCTGGCATTATGCCC
AGTACATGACCTTATGGGACTTTCCTACTTGGCAGTACATCTACGTATTAGTCATCGCTATTACCATGGT
GATGCGGTTTTGGCAGTACATCAATGGGCGTGGATAGCGGTTTGACTCACGGGGATTTCCAAGTCTCCAC
CCCATTGACGTCAATGGGAGTTTGTTTTGGCACCAAAATCAACGGGACTTTCCAAAATGTCGTAACAACT
CCGCCCCATTGACGCAAATGGGCGGTAGGCGTGTACGGTGGGAGGTCTATATAAGCAGAGCTGGTTTAGT
GAACCGTCAGATACCGGTCGCCACCGCCACCATGGAACAAAAGCTGATTTCTGAAGAAGACTTGGAAGAC
GCCAAAAACATAAAGAAAGGCCCGGCGCCATTCTATCCGCTGGAAGATGGAACCGCTGGAGAGCAACTGC
ATAAGGCTATGAAGAGATACGCCCTGGTTCCTGGAATAATTGCTTTTACAGATGCACATATCGAGGTGGA
CATCACTTACGCTGAGTACTTCGAAATGTCCGTTCGGTTGGCAGAAGCTATGAAACGATATGGGCTGAAT
ACAAATCACAGAATCGTCGTATGCAGTGAAAACTCTCTTCAATTCTTTATGCCGGTGTTGGGCGCGTTAT
TTATCGGAGTTGCAGTTGCGCCCGCGAACGACATTTATAATGAACGTGAATTGCTCAACAGTATGGGCAT
TTCGCAGCCTACCGTGGTGTTCGTTTCCAAAAAGGGGTTGCAAAAAATTTTGAACGTGCAAAAAAAGCTC
CCAATCATCCAAAAAATTATTATCATGGATTCTAAAACGGATTACCAGGGATTTCAGTCGATGTACACGT
TCGTCACATCTCATCTACCTCCCGGTTTTAATGAATACGATTTTGTGCCAGAGTCCTTCGATAGGGACAA
GATAATTGCACTGATCATGAACTCCTCTGGATCTACTGGTCTGCCTAAAGGTGTCGCTCTGCCTCATAGA
ACTGCCTGCGTGAGATTCTCGCATGCCAGAGATCCTATTTTTGGCAATCAAATCATTCCGGATACTGCGA
TTTTAAGTGTTGTTCCATTCCATCACGGTTTTGGAATGTTTACTACACTCGGATATTTGATATGTGGATT
TCGAGTCGTCTTAATGTATAGATTTGAAGAAGAGCTGTTTCTGAGGAGCCTTCAGGATTACAAGATTCAA
AGTGCGCTGCTGGTGCCAACCCTATTCTCCTTCTTCGCCAAAAGCACTCTGATTGACAAATACGATTTAT
CTAATTTACACGAAATTGCTTCTGGTGGCGCTCCCCTCTCTAAGGAAGTCGGGGAAGCGGTTGCCAAGAG
GTTCCATCTGCCAGGTATCAGGCAAGGATATGGGCTCACTGAGACTACATCAGCTATTCTGATTACACCC
GAGGGGGATGATAAACCGGGCGCGGTCGGTAAAGTTGTTCCATTTTTTGAAGCGAAGGTTGTGGATCTGG
ATACCGGGAAAACGCTGGGCGTTAATCAAAGAGGCGAACTGTGTGTGAGAGGTCCTATGATTATGTCCGG
TTATGTAAACAATCCGGAAGCGACCAACGCCTTGATTGACAAGGATGGATGGCTACATTCTGGAGACATA
GCTTACTGGGACGAAGACGAACACTTCTTCATCGTTGACCGCCTGAAGTCTCTGATTAAGTACAAAGGCT
ATCAGGTGGCTCCCGCTGAATTGGAATCCATCTTGCTCCAACACCCCAACATCTTCGACGCAGGTGTCGC
AGGTCTTCCCGACGATGACGCCGGTGAACTTCCCGCCGCCGTTGTTGTTTTGGAGCACGGAAAGACGATG
ACGGAAAAAGAGATCGTGGATTACGTCGCCAGTCAAGTAACAACCGCGAAAAAGTTGCGCGGAGGAGTTG
TGTTTGTGGACGAAGTACCGAAAGGTCTTACCGGAAAACTCGACGCAAGAAAAATCAGAGAGATCCTCAT
AAAGGCCAAGAAGGGCGGAAAGATCGCCGTGCTCGAGGGTGGTTCTGGTGGTTCTGCCTAAGGTGGTTCT
GGTGGTTCTGAATTCGACTACAAGGACCACGACGGTGACTACAAGGACCACGACATCGACTACAAGGACG
ACGACGACAAGGAGGGCAGAGGAAGTCTGCTAACATGCGGTGACGTCGAGGAGAATCCTGGCCCAGGTAA
GCCTATCCCTAACCCTCTCCTCGGTCTCGATTCTACGAGCGGGGGCGAGGAGCTGTTCGCCGGCATCGTG
CCCGTGCTGATCGAGCTGGACGGCGACGTGCACGGCCACAAGTTCAGCGTGCGCGGCGAGGGCGAGGGCG
ACGCCGACTACGGCAAGCTGGAGATCAAGTTCATCTGCACCACCGGCAAGCTGCCCGTGCCCTGGCCCAC
CCTGGTGACCACCCTCTGCTACGGCATCCAGTGCTTCGCCCGCTACCCCGAGCACATGAAGATGAACGAC
TTCTTCAAGAGCGCCATGCCCGAGGGCTACATCCAGGAGCGCACCATCCAGTTCCAGGACGACGGCAAGT
ACAAGACCCGCGGCGAGGTGAGTGCTACATGGTGAGCCCCAAAGCTGGTGTGGGAGGAGCCACCTGGCTG
ATGGGCAGCCCCTTCATACCCTCACGTATTCCCCCAGGTGAAGTTCGAGGGCGACACCCTGGTGAACCGC
ATCGAGCTGAAGGGCAAGGACTTCAAGGAGGACGGCAACATCCTGGGCCACAAGCTGGAGTACAGCTTCA
ACAGCCACAACGTGTACATCCGCCCCGACAAGGCCAACAACGGCCTGGAGGCTAACTTCAAGACCCGCCA
CAACATCGAGGGCGGCGGCGTGCAGCTGGCCGACCACTACCAGACCAACGTGCCCCTGGGCGACGGCCCC
GTGCTGATCCCCATCAACCACTACCTGAGCACTCAGACCAAGATCAGCAAGGACCGCAACGAGGCCCGCG
ACCACATGGTGCTCCTGGAGTCCTTCAGCGCCTGCTGCCACACCCACGGCATGGACGAGCTGTACAGGTA
CCCATACGATGTTCCAGATTACGCTATGCATTAAATAGATCCACCGGATCTAGATAACTGATCATAATCA
GCCATACCACATTTGTAGAGGTTTTACTTGCTTTAAAAAACCTCCCACACCTCCCCCTGAACCTGAAACA
TAAAATGAATGCAATTGTTGTTGTTAACTTGTTTATTGCAGCTTATAATGGTTACAAATAAAGCAATAGC
ATCACAAATTTCACAAATAAAGCATTTTTTTCACTGCATTCTAGTTGTGGTTTGTCCAAACTCATCAATG
TATCTTAACGCGAAACTAGTGCTATTGTCTTCCCAATCCTCCCCCTTGCTGTCCTGCCCCACCCCACCCC
CCAGAATAGAATGACACCTACTCAGACAATGCGATGCAATTTCCTCATTTTATTAGGAAAGGACAGTGGG
AGTGGCACCTTCCAGGGTCAAGGAAGGCACGGGGGAGGGGCAAACAACAGATGGCTGGCAACTAGAAGGC
ACAGTCGAGGCTGATCAGCGAGCTCTAGAGTCGGTGGGCCTCGGGGGCGGGTGCGGGGTCGGCGGGGCCG
CCCCGGGTGGCTTCGGTCGGAGCCATGGGGTCGTGCGCTCCTTTCGGTCGGGCGCTGCGGGTCGTGGGGC
GGGCGTCAGGCACCGGGCTTGCGGGTCATGCACCAGGTGCGCGGTCCTTCGGGCACCTCGACGTCGGCGG
TGACGGTGAAGCCGAGCCGCTCGTAGAAGGGGAGGTTGCGGGGCGCGGAGGTCTCCAGGAAGGCGGGCAC
CCCGGCGCGCTCGGCCGCCTCCACTCCGGGGAGCACGACGGCGCTGCCCAGACCCTTGCCCTGGTGGTCG
GGCGACACGCCGACGGTGGCCAGGAACCACGCGGGCTCCTTGGGCCGGTGCGGCGCCAGGAGGCCTTCCA
TCTGTTGCTGCGCGGCCAGCCGGGAACCGCTCAACTCGGCCATGCGCGGGCCGATCTCGGCGAACACCGC
CCCCGCTTCGACGCTCTCCGGCGTGGTCCAGACCGCCACCGCGGCGCCGTCGTCCGCGACCCACACCTTG
CCGATGTCGAGCCCGACGCGCGTGAGGAAGAGTTCTTGCAGCTCGGTGACCCGCTCGATGTGGCGGTCCG
GGTCGACGGTGTGGCGCGTGGCGGGGTAGTCGGCGAACGCGGCGGCGAGGGTGCGTACGGCCCGGGGGAC
GTCGTCGCGGGTGGCGAGGCGCACCGTGGGCTTGTACTCGGTCATGGTGATAACTTCGTATAGGATACTT
TATACGAAGTTATTTATTCTCGAATGGGGGACCCCGTCCCTAACCCACGGGGCCAGTGGCTATGGCAGGG
CCTGCCGCCCCGACGTTGGCTGCGAGCCCTGGGCCTTCACCCGAACTTGGGGGGTGGGGTGGGGAAAAGG
AAGAAACGCGGGCGTATTGGCCCCAATGGGGTCTCGGTGGGGTATCGACAGAGTGCCAGCCCTGGGACCG
AACCCCGCGTTTATGAACAAACGACCCAACACCCGTGCGTTTTATTCTGTCTTTTTATTGCCGTCATAGC
GCGGGTTCCTTCCGGTATTGTCTCCTTCCGTGTTTATTAAGCTTGGCACTTTTCGGGGAAATGTGCGCGG
AACCCCTATTTGTTTATTTTTCTAAATACATTCAAATATGTATCCGCTCATGAGACAATAACCCTGATAA
ATGCTTCAATAATATTGAAAAAGGAAGAGTATGAGTATTCAACATTTCCGTGTCGCCCTTATTCCCTTTT
TTGCGGCATTTTGCCTTCCTGTTTTTGCTCACCCAGAAACGCTGGTGAAAGTAAAAGATGCTGAAGATCA
GTTGGGTGCACGAGTGGGTTACATCGAACTGGATCTCAACAGCGGTAAGATCCTTGAGAGTTTTCGCCCC
GAAGAACGTTTTCCAATGATGAGCACTTTTAAAGTTCTGCTATGTGGCGCGGTATTATCCCGTATTGACG
CCGGGCAAGAGCAACTCGGTCGCCGCATACACTATTCTCAGAATGACTTGGTTGAGTACTCACCAGTCAC
AGAAAAGCATCTTACGGATGGCATGACAGTAAGAGAATTATGCAGTGCTGCCATAACCATGAGTGATAAC
ACTGCGGCCAACTTACTTCTGACAACGATCGGAGGACCGAAGGAGCTAACCGCTTTTTTGCACAACATGG
GGGATCATGTAACTCGCCTTGATCGTTGGGAACCGGAGCTGAATGAAGCCATACCAAACGACGAGCGTGA
CACCACGATGCCTGTAGCAATGGCAACAACGTTGCGCAAACTATTAACTGGCGAACTACTTACTCTAGCT
TCCCGGCAACAATTAATAGACTGGATGGAGGCGGATAAAGTTGCAGGACCACTTCTGCGCTCGGCCCTTC
CGGCTGGCTGGTTTATTGCTGATAAATCTGGAGCCGGTGAGCGTGGGTCTCGCGGTATCATTGCAGCACT
GGGGCCAGATGGTAAGCCCTCCCGTATCGTAGTTATCTACACGACGGGGAGTCAGGCAACTATGGATGAA
CGAAATAGACAGATCGCTGAGATAGGTGCCTCACTGATTAAGCATTGGTAACTGTCAGACCAAGTTTACT
CATATATACTTTAGATTGATTTAAAACTTCATTTTTAATTTAAAAGGATCTAGGTGAAGATCCTTTTTGA
TAATCTCATGACCAAAATCCCTTAACGTGAGTTTTCGTTCCACTGAGCGTCAGACCCCGTAGAAAAGATC
AAAGGATCTTC
